Addgene plasmid #153266: pDGE475
Purpose: (Empty Backbone) M2 shuttle vector containing the Solanum lycopersicum U3 promoter for preparation of single guide RNA transcriptional units by cloning of hybridized oligonucleotides.
Depositing lab: Johannes Stuttmann. Depositing organization: Martin-Luther-Universitaet Halle-Wittenberg. Publication: Highly efficient multiplex editing: One-shot generation of 8x Nicotiana benthamiana and 12x Arabidopsis mutants. Stuttmann J, Barthel K, Martin P, Ordon J, Erickson JL, Herr R, Ferik F, Kretschmer C, Berner T, Keilwagen J, Marillonnet S, Bonas U. Plant J. 2021 Feb 12. doi: 10.1111/tpj.15197. PubMed 33577114.
Backbone
  Vector backbone: pUC57-BsaI
  Backbone size (bp): 2700
  Vector type: CRISPR
  Selectable markers: ccdB
Growth in bacteria
  Bacterial resistance: Chloramphenicol and Ampicillin, 25 & 100 μg/mL
  Growth temperature: 37°C
  Growth strain: ccdB Survival
  Copy number: High Copy
Gene/Insert
  Gene/Insert name: None
Terms and licenses: Academic/Nonprofit Terms; Industry Terms: Not Available to Industry
Depositor comments: Please visit https://www.biorxiv.org/content/10.1101/2020.03.31.018671v2 for bioRxiv preprint.
How to cite: pDGE475 was a gift from Johannes Stuttmann (Addgene plasmid # 153266 ; http://n2t.net/addgene:153266 ; RRID:Addgene_153266)
