[The description below was written by a language model from this plasmid's Addgene catalogue record and pLannotate feature annotations shown in this document.]
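Description:
pDGE475 is an empty "M2" shuttle vector for plant CRISPR/Cas9 work, built on a pUC57-BsaI backbone and used to assemble single guide RNA transcriptional units driven by the Solanum lycopersicum (tomato) U3 promoter. It replicates in E. coli from a high-copy ColE1/pUC-type origin and carries a β-lactamase gene with its own promoter for ampicillin selection. Remnants of the lacZα region, the lac promoter/operator with its CAP binding site, and fragments of lacI, bom and rop are also annotated. These are backbone leftovers rather than functional parts of the design.

The cloning site is occupied by a counter-selectable stuffer consisting of a chloramphenicol acetyltransferase gene under the cat promoter, followed by a ccdA fragment and a complete ccdB toxin gene. Because CcdB poisons gyrase in ordinary strains, the uncut vector must be maintained in a ccdB-tolerant host, with chloramphenicol plus ampicillin selection. Immediately downstream of the stuffer lies a fragment of the Streptococcus pyogenes tracrRNA, which corresponds to the sgRNA scaffold. According to the record, hybridized oligonucleotides encoding the guide sequence are cloned in. This presumably replaces the CmR–ccdB cassette, so that the spacer sits between the U3 promoter and the scaffold and recombinant clones can be recovered in standard strains.

The automated feature table does not annotate the U3 promoter or any restriction sites, so their exact positions cannot be given. The unannotated stretch upstream of the cat promoter is a plausible location for the promoter. The associated work concerns highly multiplexed genome editing in Nicotiana benthamiana and Arabidopsis. The "M2" designation suggests a defined position for combining several sgRNA units in a final vector, although the record does not spell out that assembly scheme.
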