Features (pLannotate 1.2.2; 15 found; start..end, strand, type, name):
    137..236     +  misc_feature   bom (fragment): basis of mobility region from pBR322
    242..399     -  CDS            lacZα (fragment): LacZα fragment of β-galactosidase; lacZ fragment
    619..721     +  promoter       cat promoter: promoter of the E. coli cat gene encoding chloramphenicol acetyltransferase
    722..1380    +  CDS            CmR: chloramphenicol acetyltransferase; cat; confers resistance to chloramphenicol
   1562..1720    +  CDS            ccdA (fragment): CCDA_ECO57 - Also known as H, letA. Experimental evidence at protein level: Swiss-Prot protein existence level 1. Antitoxin component of a type II toxin-antitoxin (TA) system which inhibits the post-segregational killing (PSK) of plasmid-free cells, also referred to as a plasmid addiction system. Binds to and blocks the activity of CcdB; will also remove bound CcdB protein from the CcdB-GyrA complex by forming a CcdA-CcdB complex, a process termed rejuvenation. Functions as a transcriptional corepressor for the ccdAB operon, repression also requires CcdB (By similarity). From Escherichia coli
   1725..2027    +  CDS            ccdB: CCDB_ECOLI - Also known as G, letB, letD. Experimental evidence at protein level: Swiss-Prot protein existence level 1. Toxic component of a type II toxin-antitoxin (TA) system, functioning in plasmid maintainence. Responsible for the post- segregational killing (PSK) of plasmid-free cells, also referred to as a plasmid addiction system. Half-life of over 2 hours. Cell killing by CcdB is accompanied by filamentation, defects in chromosome and plasmid segregation, defects in cell division, formation of anucleate cells, decreased DNA synthesis and plasmid loss. Interferes with the activity of DN
   2086..2153    +  misc_RNA       tracrRNA (fragment): trans-activating CRISPR RNA for the Streptococcus pyogenes CRISPR/Cas9 system
   2257..2273    -  protein_bind   lac operator: The lac repressor binds to the lac operator to inhibit transcription in E. coli. This inhibition can be relieved by adding lactose or isopropyl-β-D-thiogalactopyranoside (IPTG). lac repressor encoded by lacI
   2281..2311    -  promoter       lac promoter: promoter for the E. coli lac operon
   2326..2347    -  protein_bind   CAP binding site: CAP binding activates transcription in the presence of cAMP. E. coli catabolite activator protein
   2360..2452    -  CDS            lacI (fragment): lac repressor; lacI; The lac repressor binds to the lac operator to inhibit transcription in E. coli. This inhibition can be relieved by adding lactose or isopropyl-β-D-thiogalactopyranoside (IPTG).
   2635..3223    -  rep_origin     ori: high-copy-number ColE1/pMB1/pBR322/pUC origin of replication
   3394..4254    -  CDS            AmpR: β-lactamase; bla; confers resistance to ampicillin, carbenicillin, and related antibiotics
   4255..4359    -  promoter       AmpR promoter: bla
   4454..35      +  CDS            rop (fragment) (across the origin): Rop protein, which maintains plasmids at low copy number; rop
>Addgene plasmid #153266 | pDGE475 | addgene full sequence | sequence record 307084 | Addgene NGS Result
TCGCGCGTTTCGGTGATGACGGTGAAAACCTCTGACACATGCAGCTCCCGGAGACGGTCACAGCTTGTCT
GTAAGCGGATGCCGGGAGCAGACAAGCCCGTCAGGGCGCGTCAGCGGGTGTTGGCGGGTGTCGGGGCTGG
CTTAACTATGCGGCATCAGAGCAGATTGTACTGAGAGTGCACCATATGCGGTGTGAAATACCGCACAGAT
GCGTAAGGAGAAAATACCGCATCAGGCGCCATTCGCCATTCAGGCTGCGCAACTGTTGGGAAGGGCGATC
GGTGCGGGCCTCTTCGCTATTACGCCAGCTGGCGAAAGGGGGATGTGCTGCAAGGCGATTAAGTTGGGTA
ACGCCAGGGTTTTCCCAGTCACGACGTTGTAAAACGACGGCCAGTGAATTCGAGCTCGGTACCTCGCGAA
TGCATCTAGATTTTGGTCTCACCCTCAAAAACTTCAAAATCTAACACAAATTTTTATTGTATTTGAGCAG
ATTTGCATAATAGTCAGCGAAGCTGTGTCAAGGGCCAACATATTATTCCCACATCGGTAGGTCAACACAT
AAACTCCAGGTTTATGAGGCTTCGTAGCAGTAGCACATGTCAAAGTCTTCTGAGACGTTGATCGGCACGT
AAGAGGTTCCAACTTTCACCATAATGAAATAAGATCACTACCGGGCGTATTTTTTGAGTTATCGAGATTT
TCAGGAGCTAAGGAAGCTAAAATGGAGAAAAAAATCACTGGATATACCACCGTTGATATATCCCAATGGC
ATCGTAAAGAACATTTTGAGGCATTTCAGTCAGTTGCTCAATGTACCTATAACCAGACCGTTCAGCTGGA
TATTACGGCCTTTTTAAAGACCGTAAAGAAAAATAAGCACAAGTTTTATCCGGCCTTTATTCACATTCTT
GCCCGCCTGATGAATGCTCATCCGGAATTCCGTATGGCAATGAAAGACGGTGAGCTGGTGATATGGGATA
GTGTTCACCCTTGTTACACCGTTTTCCATGAGCAAACTGAAACGTTTTCATCGCTCTGGAGTGAATACCA
CGACGATTTCCGGCAGTTTCTACACATATATTCGCAAGATGTGGCGTGTTACGGTGAAAACCTGGCCTAT
TTCCCTAAAGGGTTTATTGAGAATATGTTTTTCGTCTCAGCCAATCCCTGGGTGAGTTTCACCAGTTTTG
ATTTAAACGTGGCCAATATGGACAACTTCTTCGCCCCCGTTTTCACCATGGGCAAATATTATACGCAAGG
CGACAAGGTGCTGATGCCGCTGGCGATTCAGGTTCATCATGCCGTTTGTGATGGCTTCCATGTCGGTAGA
ATGCTTAATGAATTACAACAGTACTGCGATGAGTGGCAGGGGGGGCGTAAACGCCGCGTGGATCCGGCTT
ACTAAAAGCCAGATAACAGTATGCGTATTTGCGCGCTGATTTTTGCGGTATAAGAATATATACTGATATG
TATACCCGAAGTATGTCAAAAAGAGGTATGCTATGAAGCAGCGTATTACAGTGACAGTTGACAGCGACAG
CTATCAGTTGCTCAAGGCATATATGATGTCAATATCTCCGGTCTGGTAAGCACAACCATGCAGAATGAAG
CCCGTCGTCTGCGTGCCGAACGCTGGAAAGCGGAAAATCAGGAAGGGATGGCTGAGGTCGCCCGGTTTAT
TGAAATGAACGGCTCTTTTGCTGACGAGAACAGGGGCTGGTGAAATGCAGTTTAAGGTTTACACCTATAA
AAGAGAGAGCCGTTATCGTCTGTTTGTGGATGTACAGAGTGATATTATTGACACGCCCGGGCGACGGATG
GTGATCCCCCTGGCCAGTGCACGTCTGCTGTCAGATAAAGTCTCCCGTGAACTTTACCCGGTGGTGCATA
TCGGGGATGAAAGCTGGCGCATGATGACCACCGATATGGCCAGTGTGCCGGTTTCCGTTATCGGGGAAGA
AGTGGCTGATCTCAGCCACCGCGAAAATGACATCAAAAACGCCATTAACCTGATGTTCTGGGGAATATAA
ATGTCAGGCTCCCTTATACACAGCCAGTCGAAGACTTGTTTCAGAGCTATGCTGGAAACAGCATAGCAAG
TTGAAATAAGGCTAGTCCGTTATCAACTTGAAAAAGTGGCACCGAGTCGGTGCTTTTTTTTCGGTTGAGA
CCAAAATCGGATCCCGGGCCCGTCGACTGCAGAGGCCTGCATGCAAGCTTGGCGTAATCATGGTCATAGC
TGTTTCCTGTGTGAAATTGTTATCCGCTCACAATTCCACACAACATACGAGCCGGAAGCATAAAGTGTAA
AGCCTGGGGTGCCTAATGAGTGAGCTAACTCACATTAATTGCGTTGCGCTCACTGCCCGCTTTCCAGTCG
GGAAACCTGTCGTGCCAGCTGCATTAATGAATCGGCCAACGCGCGGGGAGAGGCGGTTTGCGTATTGGGC
GCTCTTCCGCTTCCTCGCTCACTGACTCGCTGCGCTCGGTCGTTCGGCTGCGGCGAGCGGTATCAGCTCA
CTCAAAGGCGGTAATACGGTTATCCACAGAATCAGGGGATAACGCAGGAAAGAACATGTGAGCAAAAGGC
CAGCAAAAGGCCAGGAACCGTAAAAAGGCCGCGTTGCTGGCGTTTTTCCATAGGCTCCGCCCCCCTGACG
AGCATCACAAAAATCGACGCTCAAGTCAGAGGTGGCGAAACCCGACAGGACTATAAAGATACCAGGCGTT
TCCCCCTGGAAGCTCCCTCGTGCGCTCTCCTGTTCCGACCCTGCCGCTTACCGGATACCTGTCCGCCTTT
CTCCCTTCGGGAAGCGTGGCGCTTTCTCATAGCTCACGCTGTAGGTATCTCAGTTCGGTGTAGGTCGTTC
GCTCCAAGCTGGGCTGTGTGCACGAACCCCCCGTTCAGCCCGACCGCTGCGCCTTATCCGGTAACTATCG
TCTTGAGTCCAACCCGGTAAGACACGACTTATCGCCACTGGCAGCAGCCACTGGTAACAGGATTAGCAGA
GCGAGGTATGTAGGCGGTGCTACAGAGTTCTTGAAGTGGTGGCCTAACTACGGCTACACTAGAAGAACAG
TATTTGGTATCTGCGCTCTGCTGAAGCCAGTTACCTTCGGAAAAAGAGTTGGTAGCTCTTGATCCGGCAA
ACAAACCACCGCTGGTAGCGGTGGTTTTTTTGTTTGCAAGCAGCAGATTACGCGCAGAAAAAAAGGATCT
CAAGAAGATCCTTTGATCTTTTCTACGGGGTCTGACGCTCAGTGGAACGAAAACTCACGTTAAGGGATTT
TGGTCATGAGATTATCAAAAAGGATCTTCACCTAGATCCTTTTAAATTAAAAATGAAGTTTTAAATCAAT
CTAAAGTATATATGAGTAAACTTGGTCTGACAGTTACCAATGCTTAATCAGTGAGGCACCTATCTCAGCG
ATCTGTCTATTTCGTTCATCCATAGTTGCCTGACTCCCCGTCGTGTAGATAACTACGATACGGGAGGGCT
TACCATCTGGCCCCAGTGCTGCAATGATACCGCGAGATCCACGCTCACCGGCTCCAGATTTATCAGCAAT
AAACCAGCCAGCCGGAAGGGCCGAGCGCAGAAGTGGTCCTGCAACTTTATCCGCCTCCATCCAGTCTATT
AATTGTTGCCGGGAAGCTAGAGTAAGTAGTTCGCCAGTTAATAGTTTGCGCAACGTTGTTGCCATTGCTA
CAGGCATCGTGGTGTCACGCTCGTCGTTTGGTATGGCTTCATTCAGCTCCGGTTCCCAACGATCAAGGCG
AGTTACATGATCCCCCATGTTGTGCAAAAAAGCGGTTAGCTCCTTCGGTCCTCCGATCGTTGTCAGAAGT
AAGTTGGCCGCAGTGTTATCACTCATGGTTATGGCAGCACTGCATAATTCTCTTACTGTCATGCCATCCG
TAAGATGCTTTTCTGTGACTGGTGAGTACTCAACCAAGTCATTCTGAGAATAGTGTATGCGGCGACCGAG
TTGCTCTTGCCCGGCGTCAATACGGGATAATACCGCGCCACATAGCAGAACTTTAAAAGTGCTCATCATT
GGAAAACGTTCTTCGGGGCGAAAACTCTCAAGGATCTTACCGCTGTTGAGATCCAGTTCGATGTAACCCA
CTCGTGCACCCAACTGATCTTCAGCATCTTTTACTTTCACCAGCGTTTCTGGGTGAGCAAAAACAGGAAG
GCAAAATGCCGCAAAAAAGGGAATAAGGGCGACACGGAAATGTTGAATACTCATACTCTTCCTTTTTCAA
TATTATTGAAGCATTTATCAGGGTTATTGTCTCATGAGCGGATACATATTTGAATGTATTTAGAAAAATA
AACAAATAGGGGTTCCGCGCACATTTCCCCGAAAAGTGCCACCTGACGTCTAAGAAACCATTATTATCAT
GACATTAACCTATAAAAATAGGCGTATCACGAGGCCCTTTCGTC
